>Addgene plasmid #200790 | CLIPf-KIF5A | addgene full sequence | sequence record 435685 | Addgene NGS Result
AGCGCGGCTATCGTGGCTGGCCACGACGGGCGTTCCTTGCGCAGCTGTGCTCGACGTTGTCACTGAAGCG
GGAAGGGACTGGCTGCTATTGGGCGAAGTGCCGGGGCAGGATCTCCTGTCATCTCACCTTGCTCCTGCCG
AGAAAGTATCCATCATGGCTGATGCAATGCGGCGGCTGCATACGCTTGATCCGGCTACCTGCCCATTCGA
CCACCAAGCGAAACATCGCATCGAGCGAGCACGTACTCGGATGGAAGCCGGTCTTGTCGATCAGGATGAT
CTGGACGAAGAGCATCAGGGGCTCGCGCCAGCCGAACTGTTCGCCAGGCTCAAGGCGCGCATGCCCGACG
GCGAGGATCTCGTCGTGACCCATGGCGATGCCTGCTTGCCGAATATCATGGTGGAAAATGGCCGCTTTTC
TGGATTCATCGACTGTGGCCGGCTGGGTGTGGCGGACCGCTATCAGGACATAGCGTTGGCTACCCGTGAT
ATTGCTGAAGAGCTTGGCGGCGAATGGGCTGACCGCTTCCTCGTGCTTTACGGTATCGCCGCTCCCGATT
CGCAGCGCATCGCCTTCTATCGCCTTCTTGACGAGTTCTTCTGAGCGGGACTCTGGGGTTCGAAATGACC
GACCAAGCGACGCCCAACCTGCCATCACGAGATTTCGATTCCACCGCCGCCTTCTATGAAAGGTTGGGCT
TCGGAATCGTTTTCCGGGACGCCGGCTGGATGATCCTCCAGCGCGGGGATCTCATGCTGGAGTTCTTCGC
CCACCCCAACTTGTTTATTGCAGCTTATAATGGTTACAAATAAAGCAATAGCATCACAAATTTCACAAAT
AAAGCATTTTTTTCACTGCATTCTAGTTGTGGTTTGTCCAAACTCATCAATGTATCTTATCATGTCTGTA
TACCGTCGACCTCTAGCTAGAGCTTGGCGTAATCATGGTCATAGCTGTTTCCTGTGTGAAATTGTTATCC
GCTCACAATTCCACACAACATACGAGCCGGAAGCATAAAGTGTAAAGCCTGGGGTGCCTAATGAGTGAGC
TAACTCACATTAATTGCGTTGCGCTCACTGCCCGCTTTCCAGTCGGGAAACCTGTCGTGCCAGCTGCATT
AATGAATCGGCCAACGCGCGGGGAGAGGCGGTTTGCGTATTGGGCGCTCTTCCGCTTCCTCGCTCACTGA
CTCGCTGCGCTCGGTCGTTCGGCTGCGGCGAGCGGTATCAGCTCACTCAAAGGCGGTAATACGGTTATCC
ACAGAATCAGGGGATAACGCAGGAAAGAACATGTGAGCAAAAGGCCAGCAAAAGGCCAGGAACCGTAAAA
AGGCCGCGTTGCTGGCGTTTTTCCATAGGCTCCGCCCCCCTGACGAGCATCACAAAAATCGACGCTCAAG
TCAGAGGTGGCGAAACCCGACAGGACTATAAAGATACCAGGCGTTTCCCCCTGGAAGCTCCCTCGTGCGC
TCTCCTGTTCCGACCCTGCCGCTTACCGGATACCTGTCCGCCTTTCTCCCTTCGGGAAGCGTGGCGCTTT
CTCATAGCTCACGCTGTAGGTATCTCAGTTCGGTGTAGGTCGTTCGCTCCAAGCTGGGCTGTGTGCACGA
ACCCCCCGTTCAGCCCGACCGCTGCGCCTTATCCGGTAACTATCGTCTTGAGTCCAACCCGGTAAGACAC
GACTTATCGCCACTGGCAGCAGCCACTGGTAACAGGATTAGCAGAGCGAGGTATGTAGGCGGTGCTACAG
AGTTCTTGAAGTGGTGGCCTAACTACGGCTACACTAGAAGAACAGTATTTGGTATCTGCGCTCTGCTGAA
GCCAGTTACCTTCGGAAAAAGAGTTGGTAGCTCTTGATCCGGCAAACAAACCACCGCTGGTAGCGGTGGT
TTTTTTGTTTGCAAGCAGCAGATTACGCGCAGAAAAAAAGGATCTCAAGAAGATCCTTTGATCTTTTCTA
CGGGGTCTGACGCTCAGTGGAACGAAAACTCACGTTAAGGGATTTTGGTCATGAGATTATCAAAAAGGAT
CTTCACCTAGATCCTTTTAAATTAAAAATGAAGTTTTAAATCAATCTAAAGTATATATGAGTAAACTTGG
TCTGACAGTTACCAATGCTTAATCAGTGAGGCACCTATCTCAGCGATCTGTCTATTTCGTTCATCCATAG
TTGCCTGACTCCCCGTCGTGTAGATAACTACGATACGGGAGGGCTTACCATCTGGCCCCAGTGCTGCAAT
GATACCGCGAGACCCACGCTCACCGGCTCCAGATTTATCAGCAATAAACCAGCCAGCCGGAAGGGCCGAG
CGCAGAAGTGGTCCTGCAACTTTATCCGCCTCCATCCAGTCTATTAATTGTTGCCGGGAAGCTAGAGTAA
GTAGTTCGCCAGTTAATAGTTTGCGCAACGTTGTTGCCATTGCTACAGGCATCGTGGTGTCACGCTCGTC
GTTTGGTATGGCTTCATTCAGCTCCGGTTCCCAACGATCAAGGCGAGTTACATGATCCCCCATGTTGTGC
AAAAAAGCGGTTAGCTCCTTCGGTCCTCCGATCGTTGTCAGAAGTAAGTTGGCCGCAGTGTTATCACTCA
TGGTTATGGCAGCACTGCATAATTCTCTTACTGTCATGCCATCCGTAAGATGCTTTTCTGTGACTGGTGA
GTACTCAACCAAGTCATTCTGAGAATAGTGTATGCGGCGACCGAGTTGCTCTTGCCCGGCGTCAATACGG
GATAATACCGCGCCACATAGCAGAACTTTAAAAGTGCTCATCATTGGAAAACGTTCTTCGGGGCGAAAAC
TCTCAAGGATCTTACCGCTGTTGAGATCCAGTTCGATGTAACCCACTCGTGCACCCAACTGATCTTCAGC
ATCTTTTACTTTCACCAGCGTTTCTGGGTGAGCAAAAACAGGAAGGCAAAATGCCGCAAAAAAGGGAATA
AGGGCGACACGGAAATGTTGAATACTCATACTCTTCCTTTTTCAATATTATTGAAGCATTTATCAGGGTT
ATTGTCTCATGAGCGGATACATATTTGAATGTATTTAGAAAAATAAACAAATAGGGGTTCCGCGCACATT
TCCCCGAAAAGTGCCACCTGACGTCGACGGATCGGGAGATCTCCCGATCCCCTATGGTGCACTCTCAGTA
CAATCTGCTCTGATGCCGCATAGTTAAGCCAGTATCTGCTCCCTGCTTGTGTGTTGGAGGTCGCTGAGTA
GTGCGCGAGCAAAATTTAAGCTACAACAAGGCAAGGCTTGACCGACAATTGCATGAAGAATCTGCTTAGG
GTTAGGCGTTTTGCGCTGCTTCGCGATGTACGGGCCAGATATACGCGTTGACATTGATTATTGACTAGTT
ATTAATAGTAATCAATTACGGGGTCATTAGTTCATAGCCCATATATGGAGTTCCGCGTTACATAACTTAC
GGTAAATGGCCCGCCTGGCTGACCGCCCAACGACCCCCGCCCATTGACGTCAATAATGACGTATGTTCCC
ATAGTAACGCCAATAGGGACTTTCCATTGACGTCAATGGGTGGAGTATTTACGGTAAACTGCCCACTTGG
CAGTACATCAAGTGTATCATATGCCAAGTACGCCCCCTATTGACGTCAATGACGGTAAATGGCCCGCCTG
GCATTATGCCCAGTACATGACCTTATGGGACTTTCCTACTTGGCAGTACATCTACGTATTAGTCATCGCT
ATTACCATGGTGATGCGGTTTTGGCAGTACATCAATGGGCGTGGATAGCGGTTTGACTCACGGGGATTTC
CAAGTCTCCACCCCATTGACGTCAATGGGAGTTTGTTTTGGCACCAAAATCAACGGGACTTTCCAAAATG
TCGTAACAACTCCGCCCCATTGACGCAAATGGGCGGTAGGCGTGTACGGTGGGAGGTCTATATAAGCAGA
GCTCTCTGGCTAACTAGAGAACCCACTGCTTACTGGCTTATCGAAATTAATACGACTCACTATAGGGAGA
CCCAAGCTGGCTAGCGTTTAAACTTAAGCTTGGTACCATGGACAAGGACTGCGAGATGAAGCGGACCACA
CTGGATAGCCCTCTGGGCAAGCTGGAACTGAGCGGCTGTGAACAGGGCCTGCACCGGATCATCTTTCTCG
GCAAGGGAACCTCTGCCGCCGATGCTGTTGAAGTGCCTGCTCCTGCTGCTGTGCTCGGAGGACCTGAACC
TCTGATTCAGGCCACCGCCTGGCTGAACGCCTACTTTCATCAGCCCGAGGCCATCGAGGAGTTCCCCGTT
CCTGCTCTGCATCACCCCGTGTTCCAGCAAGAAAGCTTCACCAGACAGGTGCTGTGGAAGCTGCTGAAGG
TGGTCAAGTTCGGCGAAGTGATCAGCGAGTCTCACCTGGCCGCTCTCGTGGGAAATCCAGCTGCTACAGC
CGCCGTGAACACAGCCCTGGATGGAAACCCTGTGCCTATTCTGATCCCCTGCCACAGAGTGGTGCAGGGC
GATTCTGATGTGGGCCCTTATCTTGGAGGCCTGGCCGTGAAAGAATGGCTGCTGGCCCACGAAGGACACA
GACTGGGAAAACCTGGCCTCGGAGGATCCATGGCGGAGACTAACAACGAATGCAGCATCAAGGTGCTTTG
CCGATTTCGGCCCCTGAACCAGGCCGAGATTCTGCGGGGGGACAAGTTCATCCCCATTTTCCAAGGGGAC
GACAGCGTCATTATTGGGGGAAAGCCATATGTCTTTGACCGCGTCTTCCCCCCAAACACCACTCAGGAGC
AGGTTTACCACGCCTGTGCCATGCAGATCGTCAAAGACGTCCTTGCTGGTTACAATGGCACAATCTTCGC
TTATGGACAGACATCCTCAGGGAAAACGCATACCATGGAGGGGAAGCTGCACGACCCTCAGCTGATGGGC
ATCATTCCCCGGATCGCTCGAGACATCTTCAACCACATCTACTCCATGGATGAGAACCTTGAATTCCACA
TTAAGGTATCTTACTTCGAGATTTACCTGGATAAGATCCGTGACCTTTTGGATGTGACCAAGACGAACCT
GTCCGTGCATGAGGACAAAAACCGGGTGCCGTTTGTCAAGGGTTGTACCGAACGCTTTGTGTCCAGCCCA
GAGGAGATTCTGGATGTGATCGATGAGGGGAAGTCCAACCGTCACGTAGCTGTCACCAACATGAACGAGC
ACAGTTCTCGGAGCCACAGCATCTTCCTCATCAACATCAAGCAGGAGAACGTAGAGACCGAGCAGAAGCT
CAGCGGGAAGCTGTACCTCGTGGATCTGGCCGGAAGCGAGAAGGTCAGCAAGACAGGGGCAGAGGGAGCC
GTTCTGGACGAGGCAAAGAATATCAACAAGTCGCTGTCGGCCCTGGGGAACGTGATCTCTGCACTGGCAG
AGGGCACCAAAAGCTACGTGCCGTACCGCGACAGCAAAATGACGAGGATTCTCCAGGACTCTCTGGGAGG
GAACTGCAGGACTACCATGTTCATCTGCTGCTCGCCGTCCAGCTACAATGACGCAGAGACCAAGTCCACG
CTCATGTTTGGACAGCGGGCGAAGACCATCAAGAACACTGCCTCAGTGAATCTGGAGCTGACTGCTGAGC
AGTGGAAGAAGAAGTATGAGAAGGAGAAGGAGAAGACCAAGGCCCAGAAGGAGACAATTGCGAAGCTAGA
GGCTGAGCTTAGCCGGTGGCGCAATGGAGAGAATGTGCCTGAGACTGAGCGCCTGGCTGGAGAGGACTCA
GCTCTGGGAGCTGAGCTCTGCGAGGAGACCCCTGTGAATGACAACTCATCCATTGTGGTACGCATCGCAC
CTGAGGAAAGGCAGAAATATGAGGAAGAGATCCGCCGTCTCTACAAGCAGCTTGATGACAAGGATGATGA
GATCAACCAGCAGAGCCAGCTCATTGAGAAGCTGAAGCAGCAGATGCTGGACCAGGAAGAGCTGCTCGTG
TCCACTCGGGGAGACAACGAGAAGGTCCAGCGGGAGCTTAGCCACCTGCAGTCCGAGAACGATGCTGCGA
AGGACGAGGTGAAGGAAGTGCTGCAGGCCCTAGAGGAGCTGGCGGTCAACTACGACCAGAAGTCCCAGGA
GGTGGAGGAGAAGAGCCAGCAGAACCAGCTGCTGGTGGACGAGCTGTCCCAGAAAGTGGCCACCATGCTG
TCCCTGGAGTCCGAGCTACAGCGGCTCCAGGAGGTCAGTGGACACCAGCGAAAGCGGATCGCTGAGGTGC
TGAATGGGCTGATGAGGGACCTGAGTGAGTTCAGTGTCATCGTGGGCAACGGCGAGATTAAGCTGCCCGT
GGAGATCAGTGGGGCCATCGAGGAGGAGTTCACGGTGGCCCGGCTCTACATCAGCAAGATCAAGTCGGAG
GTGAAGTCCGTGGTTAAGCGATGTCGGCAGCTGGAGAACCTCCAGGTGGAGTGTCATCGCAAGATGGAGG
TGACCGGTAGGGAGCTGTCATCTTGCCAACTGCTCATCTCACAGCATGAGGCCAAGATCCGTTCACTCAC
GGAGTACATGCAGACTGTGGAGTTGAAGAAACGGCACCTGGAAGAGTCCTACGACTCCCTGAGCGATGAG
CTTGCCAGGCTCCAGGCGCACGAAACTGTACACGAGGTAGCTCTGAAAGACAAGGAGCCAGACACACAGG
ACGCGGAGGAGGTGAAGAAGGCCCTGGAACTACAGATGGAGAATCACCGTGAGGCCCATCACCGGCAGCT
GGCCCGCCTCCGGGATGAGATTAATGAGAAACAGAAAACCATTGATGAGCTGAAAGACCTGAACCAGAAG
CTCCAGTTAGAGCTGGAGAAGCTTCAGGCCGACTATGAGAGGCTGAAGAATGAAGAGAACGAGAAGAGCG
CCAAGCTCCAGGAGCTGACATTTCTGTATGAGCGACATGAGCAGTCCAAGCAGGACCTCAAGGGGCTGGA
GGAGACAGTTGCCCGTGAACTCCAGACCCTCCACAACCTTCGCAAGCTGTTCGTTCAAGACGTCACGACT
CGAGTCAAGAAAAGTGCAGAAATGGAGCCCGAGGACAGTGGGGGGATTCATTCCCAAAAGCAGAAGATCT
CCTTTCTTGAGAACAACCTGGAACAGCTTACAAAGGTTCACAAACAGCTGGTACGTGACAATGCAGATCT
GCGTTGTGAGCTTCCTAAATTGGAAAAACGACTTCGGGCTACGGCTGAGAGAGTTAAGGCCCTGGAGGGT
GCACTGAAGGAGGCCAAGGAGGGCGCTATGAAGGACAAGCGTAGATACCAGCAGGAGGTGGACCGCATCA
AAGAAGCCGTGCGGTACAAGAGCTCCGGCAAGCGGGGCCATTCTGCCCAGATCGCTAAGCCTGTGAGGCC
TGGCCACTATCCTGCCTCCTCACCCACCAACCCCTACGGCACCCGGAGCCCCGAGTGTATCAGCTACACC
AACAACCTCTTCCAGAACTACCAGAACCTGCACCTGCAGGCTGCGCCTAGCTCCACTTCAGATATGTACT
TTGCCAGCAGCGGAGCCACATCTGTTGCCCCCTTGGCTTCCTACCAGAAGGCCAACATGGACAATGGAAA
TGCCACAGATATCAACGACAACAGGAGTGACCTGCCGTGTGGCTATGAGGCTGAGGACCAGGCCAAGCTT
TTCCCTCTCCACCAAGAGACAGCAGCCAGCTCGAGTCTAGAGGGCCCGTTTAAACCCGCTGATCAGCCTC
GACTGTGCCTTCTAGTTGCCAGCCATCTGTTGTTTGCCCCTCCCCCGTGCCTTCCTTGACCCTGGAAGGT
GCCACTCCCACTGTCCTTTCCTAATAAAATGAGGAAATTGCATCGCATTGTCTGAGTAGGTGTCATTCTA
TTCTGGGGGGTGGGGTGGGGCAGGACAGCAAGGGGGAGGATTGGGAAGACAATAGCAGGCATGCTGGGGA
TGCGGTGGGCTCTATGGCTTCTGAGGCGGAAAGAACCAGCTGGGGCTCTAGGGGGTATCCCC
[124 nt withheld, positions 7973-8096]
C
[91 nt withheld, positions 8098-8188]
A
[49 nt withheld, positions 8190-8238]
CCTTTGACGTTGGAGTCCACGTTCTTT
[37 nt withheld, positions 8266-8302]
ACCCTATCTCGGTCTATTCTTTTGATTTATAAGGGATTTTGCCGATTTCGGCCTATTGGTTAAAAAATGA
GCTGATTTAACAAAAATTTAACGCGAATTAATTCTGTGGAATGTGTGTCAGTTAGGGTGTGGAAAGTCCC
CAGGCTCCCCAGCAGGCAGAAGTATGCAAAGCATGCATCTCAATTAGTCAGCAACCAGGTGTGGAAAGTC
CCCAGGCTCCCCAGCAGGCAGAAGTATGCAAAGCATGCATCTCAATTAGTCAGCAACCATAGTCCCGCCC
CTAACTCCGCCCATCCCGCCCCTAACTCCGCCCAGTTCCGCCCATTCTCCGCCCCATGGCTGACTAATTT
TTTTTATTTATGCAGAGGCCGAGGCCGCCTCTGCCTCTGAGCTATTCCAGAAGTAGTGAGGAGGCTTTTT
TGGAGGCCTAGGCTTTTGCAAAAAGCTCCCGGGAGCTTGTATATCCATTTTCGGATCTGATCAAGAGACA
GGATGAGGATCGTTTCGCATGATTGAACAAGATGGATTGCACGCAGGTTCTCCGGCCGCTTGGGTGGAGA
GGCTATTCGGCTATGACTGGGCACAACAGACAATCGGCTGCTCTGATGCCGCCGTGTTCCGGCTGTCAGC
GCAGGGGCGCCCGGTTCTTTTTGTCAAGACCGACCTGTCCGGTGCCCTGAATGAACTGCAGGACGAGGC
Features (pLannotate 1.2.2; 21 found; start..end, strand, type, name):
    625..783     +  CDS            ble (fragment): BLE_KLEPN - Experimental evidence at protein level: Swiss-Prot protein existence level 1. Binding protein with a strong affinity to the bleomycin family of antibiotics. Binds to CL990; an antimitotic-antibiotic compound. From Klebsiella pneumoniae.
    778..899     +  polyA_signal   SV40 poly(A) signal: SV40 polyadenylation signal
    972..988     -  protein_bind   lac operator: The lac repressor binds to the lac operator to inhibit transcription in E. coli. This inhibition can be relieved by adding lactose or isopropyl-β-D-thiogalactopyranoside (IPTG). lac repressor encoded by lacI
    996..1026    -  promoter       lac promoter: promoter for the E. coli lac operon
   1041..1062    -  protein_bind   CAP binding site: CAP binding activates transcription in the presence of cAMP. E. coli catabolite activator protein
   1075..1167    -  CDS            lacI (fragment): lac repressor; lacI; The lac repressor binds to the lac operator to inhibit transcription in E. coli. This inhibition can be relieved by adding lactose or isopropyl-β-D-thiogalactopyranoside (IPTG).
   1350..1938    -  rep_origin     ori: high-copy-number ColE1/pMB1/pBR322/pUC origin of replication
   2109..2969    -  CDS            AmpR: β-lactamase; bla; confers resistance to ampicillin, carbenicillin, and related antibiotics
   2970..3074    -  promoter       AmpR promoter: bla
   3133..3185    -  misc_feature   bom (fragment): basis of mobility region from pBR322
   3340..3719    +  enhancer       CMV enhancer: human cytomegalovirus immediate early enhancer
   3720..3923    +  promoter       CMV promoter: human cytomegalovirus (CMV) immediate early promoter
   3919..3952    +  LTR            5' LTR (truncated) (fragment): truncated 5' long terminal repeat (LTR) from HIV-1
   3968..3986    +  promoter       T7 promoter: promoter for bacteriophage T7 RNA polymerase
   4028..4579    +  CDS            MGMT (fragment): MGMT_HUMAN - Experimental evidence at protein level: Swiss-Prot protein existence level 1. Involved in the cellular defense against the biological effects of O6-methylguanine (O6-MeG) and O4-methylthymine (O4-MeT) in DNA. Repairs the methylated nucleobase in DNA by stoichiometrically transferring the methyl group to a cysteine residue in the enzyme. This is a suicide reaction: the enzyme is irreversibly inactivated. From Homo sapiens (Human).
   4580..7660    +  CDS            Kif5a: KIF5A_MOUSE - Also known as Kiaa4086, Kif5, Nkhc1. Experimental evidence at protein level: Swiss-Prot protein existence level 1. Microtubule-dependent motor required for slow axonal transport of neurofilament proteins (NFH, NFM and NFL) (PubMed:12682084). Can induce formation of neurite-like membrane protrusions in non-neuronal cells in a ZFYVE27-dependent manner. The ZFYVE27-KIF5A complex contributes to the vesicular transport of VAPA, VAPB, SURF4, RAB11A, RAB11B and RTN3 proteins in neurons (PubMed:21976701). Required for anterograde axonal transportation of MAPK8IP3/JIP3 which is essential
   7703..7927    +  polyA_signal   bGH poly(A) signal: bovine growth hormone polyadenylation signal
   7931..7952    +  promoter       SV40 promoter (fragment): SV40 enhancer and early promoter
   7973..8401    +  rep_origin     f1 ori (sequence partly withheld): f1 bacteriophage origin of replication; arrow indicates direction of (+) strand synthesis
   8415..8744    +  promoter       SV40 promoter: SV40 enhancer and early promoter
   8811..601     +  CDS            neo (across the origin): KKA2_KLEPN - Also known as kan, nptII. Experimental evidence at protein level: Swiss-Prot protein existence level 1. Resistance to kanamycin, neomycin, paromomycin, ribostamycin, butirosin and gentamicin B. From Klebsiella pneumoniae.
