[The description below was written by a language model from this plasmid's Addgene catalogue record and pLannotate feature annotations shown in this document.]
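Description:
CLIPf-KIF5A is a mammalian expression plasmid built on the pCLAP backbone, with a sequenced length of about 9 kb, that produces mouse kinesin-1 heavy chain KIF5A fused at its N-terminus to the CLIPf tag. It is maintained in E. coli as a high-copy plasmid through a ColE1/pUC-type origin and an ampicillin resistance gene (β-lactamase with its own promoter). An f1 origin is also present. For mammalian cells, an SV40 early promoter drives a neomycin phosphotransferase gene followed by an SV40 polyadenylation signal, allowing G418 selection of stable transfectants. Small annotated fragments (ble, lacI, lac promoter/operator, bom, a short HIV-1 LTR match) appear to be backbone remnants or short similarity hits rather than functional elements.

The expression cassette consists of the human CMV immediate-early enhancer and promoter, followed by a T7 promoter that could also support in vitro or phage-polymerase transcription. The open reading frame starts with a segment the automated annotation labels as a human MGMT fragment. This corresponds to the CLIPf tag, since CLIP-type tags are engineered derivatives of O6-alkylguanine-DNA alkyltransferase that covalently attach benzylcytosine-linked fluorophores or other probes. It runs directly into the Kif5a coding sequence, which was inserted by ligation-independent cloning, and the transcript ends at a bGH polyadenylation signal. The stated insert size is larger than the annotated Kif5a feature, roughly matching tag plus motor together.

The stated purpose is mammalian expression of CLIPf-KIF5A. The associated publication concerns the flexibility and conformation of kinesin-1 in the absence of cargo, consistent with using the tag for site-specific fluorescent labelling of the motor.
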