Addgene plasmid #200790: CLIPf-KIF5A
Purpose: Mammalian expression of CLIPf-KIF5A
Depositing lab: Alison Twelvetrees. Depositing organization: University of Sheffield. Publication: Kinesin-1 is highly flexible and adopts an open conformation in the absence of cargo. Smith ER, Turner ED, Abdelhamid MAS, Craggs TD, Twelvetrees AE. iScience. 2026 Feb 2;29(3):114875. doi: 10.1016/j.isci.2026.114875. eCollection 2026 Mar 20. PubMed 41732280.
Backbone
  Vector backbone: pCLAP
  Backbone size w/o insert (bp): 5362
  Vector type: Mammalian Expression
  Selectable markers: Neomycin (select with G418)
Growth in bacteria
  Bacterial resistance: Ampicillin, 100 μg/mL
  Growth temperature: 37°C
  Growth strain: DH5alpha
  Copy number: High Copy
Gene/Insert
  Gene/Insert name: KIF5A
  Species: M. musculus (mouse)
  Insert size (bp): 3639
  Entrez Gene: Kif5a (a.k.a. D10Bwg0738e, Khc, Kif5, Kns, mKIAA4086)
  Promoter: CMV & T7
  Tag / fusion protein: CLIPf (N terminal on backbone)
  Cloning method: Ligation Independent Cloning
  Sequencing primers: 5′ CMV; 3′ BGHrev
Terms and licenses: Academic/Nonprofit Terms; Industry Terms: Not Available to Industry
Depositor comments: Please visit https://doi.org/10.1101/2024.12.20.629623 for bioRxiv preprint.
How to cite: CLIPf-KIF5A was a gift from Alison Twelvetrees (Addgene plasmid # 200790 ; http://n2t.net/addgene:200790 ; RRID:Addgene_200790)
